Addgene plasmid #204830: pDB5320
Purpose: An integrating plasmid containing both the inducible enotetSW2 promoter and the coding sequence of the TetR repressor under the control of the constitutive CMV promoter.
Depositing lab: Li-Lin Du. Depositing organization: National Institute of Biological Sciences, Beijing. Publication: An improved tetracycline-inducible expression system for fission yeast. Lyu XH, Yang YS, Pan ZQ, Ning SK, Suo F, Du LL. J Cell Sci. 2024 Nov 1;137(21):jcs263404. doi: 10.1242/jcs.263404. Epub 2024 Nov 1. PubMed 39318285.
Backbone
  Vector backbone: pAde6NotI
  Backbone size w/o insert (bp): 8613
  Total vector size (bp): 9948
  Vector type: Yeast Expression
  Selectable markers: Hygromycin
Growth in bacteria
  Bacterial resistance: Ampicillin, 100 μg/mL
  Growth temperature: 37°C
  Growth strain: DH5alpha
  Copy number: High Copy
Gene/Insert 1
  Gene/Insert name: tetR
  Species: S. pombe (fission yeast)
  Insert size (bp): 621
  Promoter: CMV promoter
  Cloning method: Unknown
  Sequencing primers: 5′ tgcaaggcgattaagttg
Gene/Insert 2
  Gene/Insert name: mECitrine
  Species: S. pombe (fission yeast)
  Insert size (bp): 714
  Promoter: enotetSW2 promoter
  Cloning method: Unknown
  Sequencing primers: 5′ TCAACATGGCGGTAATGT
Terms and licenses: Academic/Nonprofit Terms; Industry Terms: Not Available to Industry
How to cite: pDB5320 was a gift from Li-Lin Du (Addgene plasmid # 204830 ; http://n2t.net/addgene:204830 ; RRID:Addgene_204830)
