[The description below was written by a language model from this plasmid's Addgene catalogue record and pLannotate feature annotations shown in this document.]
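Description:
pDB5320 is a 9.9 kb integrating yeast expression plasmid for the fission yeast Schizosaccharomyces pombe, built on the pAde6NotI backbone. It is propagated in E. coli as a high-copy plasmid through a ColE1/pUC-type origin with ampicillin selection (AmpR), and it also retains an f1 origin, lacZα and lac promoter remnants, and flanking T7 and T3 promoters from its cloning-vector ancestry. No yeast replication origin is annotated, which fits its description as an integrating vector. It carries the S. pombe ade6 coding sequence with adjacent genomic sequence (a vtc4 fragment), which presumably provides homology for targeting to the ade6 locus, although the record does not spell out the integration scheme. Yeast transformants are selected with the hphMX6 hygromycin-resistance cassette.

The payload combines both halves of a tetracycline-inducible expression system in one plasmid. The bacterial TetR repressor (621 bp) is expressed constitutively from the CMV enhancer/promoter. In the opposite orientation, the inducible enotetSW2 promoter drives the yellow fluorescent reporter mECitrine (714 bp, annotated by the software as an Aequorea victoria-derived fluorescent protein), followed by the S. cerevisiae ADH1 terminator. A short match to a tet-operator-containing H1 promoter variant just upstream of the reporter probably reflects tetO sequence within enotetSW2. TetR binds such operators and represses transcription, and tetracycline-class inducers lower its DNA affinity and relieve that repression.

The construct comes from work describing an improved tetracycline-inducible system for fission yeast. With mECitrine as readout, it serves to measure the promoter's basal and induced activity, and presumably as a template for placing other genes under enotetSW2 control.
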