Features (pLannotate 1.2.2; 24 found; start..end, strand, type, name):
    137..186     +  misc_feature   bom (fragment): basis of mobility region from pBR322
    466..636     -  CDS            vtc4 (fragment): VTC4_SCHPO - Experimental evidence at protein level: Swiss-Prot protein existence level 1. Component of the vacuolar transporter chaperone (VTC) complex, which plays a role in vacuolar membrane fusion. From Schizosaccharomyces pombe (strain 972 / ATCC 24843) (Fission yeast).
    847..2502    +  CDS            ade6: PUR6_SCHPO - Also known as min1. Protein inferred from homology: Swiss-Prot protein existence level 3. From Schizosaccharomyces pombe (strain 972 / ATCC 24843) (Fission yeast).
   2658..2706    +  misc_feature   bom (fragment): basis of mobility region from pBR322
   2734..3162    -  rep_origin     f1 ori (sequence partly withheld): f1 bacteriophage origin of replication; arrow indicates direction of (+) strand synthesis
   3166..3321    -  CDS            lacZα (fragment): LacZα fragment of β-galactosidase; lacZ fragment
   3329..3347    +  promoter       T7 promoter: promoter for bacteriophage T7 RNA polymerase
   3360..3980    -  CDS            tetR: TETR2_ECOLX - Experimental evidence at protein level: Swiss-Prot protein existence level 1. TetR is the repressor of the tetracycline resistance element; its N-terminal region forms a helix-turn-helix structure and binds DNA. Binding of tetracycline to TetR reduces the repressor affinity for the tetracycline resistance gene (tetA) promoter operator sites. From Escherichia coli.
   4082..4285    -  promoter       CMV promoter: human cytomegalovirus (CMV) immediate early promoter
   4286..4665    -  enhancer       CMV enhancer: human cytomegalovirus immediate early enhancer
   4973..4994    +  promoter       H1-2O2 promoter (fragment): doxycycline-inducible variant of the human H1 RNA promoter (Henriksen et al., 2007)
   5054..5767    +  CDS            10B: 10B is a fluorescent protein published in 1996, derived from Aequorea victoria.
   5795..5982    +  terminator     ADH1 terminator: S. cerevisiae ADH1; transcription terminator for the S. cerevisiae alcohol dehydrogenase 1 (ADH1) gene
   6051..7626    +  gene           hphMX6: yeast selectable marker conferring hygromycin resistance
   7429..7626    +  terminator     TEF terminator: Ashbya gossypii TEF terminator
   7688..7706    -  promoter       T3 promoter: promoter for bacteriophage T3 RNA polymerase
   7751..7767    -  protein_bind   lac operator: The lac repressor binds to the lac operator to inhibit transcription in E. coli. This inhibition can be relieved by adding lactose or isopropyl-β-D-thiogalactopyranoside (IPTG). lac repressor encoded by lacI
   7775..7805    -  promoter       lac promoter: promoter for the E. coli lac operon
   7820..7841    -  protein_bind   CAP binding site: CAP binding activates transcription in the presence of cAMP. E. coli catabolite activator protein
   7854..7946    -  CDS            lacI (fragment): lac repressor; lacI; The lac repressor binds to the lac operator to inhibit transcription in E. coli. This inhibition can be relieved by adding lactose or isopropyl-β-D-thiogalactopyranoside (IPTG).
   8129..8717    -  rep_origin     ori: high-copy-number ColE1/pMB1/pBR322/pUC origin of replication
   8888..9748    -  CDS            AmpR: β-lactamase; bla; confers resistance to ampicillin, carbenicillin, and related antibiotics
   9749..9853    -  promoter       AmpR promoter: bla
   9948..35      +  CDS            rop (fragment) (across the origin): Rop protein, which maintains plasmids at low copy number; rop
>Addgene plasmid #204830 | pDB5320 | addgene full sequence | sequence record 405722 | Addgene NGS Result
TCGCGCGTTTCGGTGATGACGGTGAAAACCTCTGACACATGCAGCTCCCGGAGACGGTCACAGCTTGTCT
GTAAGCGGATGCCGGGAGCAGACAAGCCCGTCAGGGCGCGTCAGCGGGTGTTGGCGGGTGTCGGGGCTGG
CTTAACTATGCGGCATCAGAGCAGATTGTACTGAGAGTGCACCATAACCGGGAGAATCCTGAATAATGTG
CTGTGAAGCAGTTGAAAGAAAATTAAAGAACCCAATATAATATGCTATAAAGCAATCAAAAAATAATAGT
AAGAAACCCAAATAAAACCCCGTTGACCATGTTCCCAATTAAATTAACGCATATTAATGCAAAAAATGCA
ATATTAAGACTAGTTATTAAACCGATAATTAGTCTTCAATTATTAAAAGATGTAGTTGATTTGTATTATC
TTTCAATTGCTAATTCTAAATATATTGGAGAATTCAATGAGTTTATGCATTGAAGTTTAAGATAACATTG
GCGCTGATTGCAGCAAAAGTAATCACGCATATAGCTGTAGGACCAAAACGATCATCATATCGGACCGCAT
TATGTTTAGCGGCCGCTAAACGTTGCTTTATATATGGATAACGACATATACATTTATTTCTTGAAAAAAT
AGCAAAGCTATATTGATTTTAGCGTATGCTGCTTTAAAGTTGCATTTCACAATGCTTGGAAATGTAACGA
TGACAGAATTAATACGATGCAAAACTCAAATAATAAACTGCGCACTAACTCACTACAATAAACAACTTTG
AAAAAAAGATTCGTTTTTTCAACATTTACCATCTCATTAAGCTGAGCTGCCAAGGTATATACATACTTCA
TCGAATATGAGCGAAAAACAGGTTGTAGGGATCCTTGGAGGTGGTCAATTGGGCCGAATGATGGTAGAGG
CAGCCCATCGCTTAAACATCAAATGCATCATCTTGGATGCAGCAAATTCTCCTGCCAAACAAATTGATGG
AGGACGTGAGCACATTGATGCATCATTTACTGACCCCGATGCAATTGTTGAACTGTCTAAGAAGTGCACG
TTATTAACAACTGAAATTGAGCATATTAACACTGATGCCTTGGCAGCCGTTACGAAATCTGTTGCTGTTG
AACCCTCTCCTGCAACTCTGCGATGCATTCAAGACAAATATCTTCAAAAACAGCATTTACAGGTTTTTAA
GATTGCACTTCCTGAATTTTGCGATGCACCTGACCAGGAAAGTGTTGAAAAAGCAGGCCAAGAGTTTGGT
TATCCTTTTGTACTGAAAAGTAAAACATTGGCTTACGACGGTCGTGGAAATTACGTTGTTCATCAACCAT
CTGAGATTCCTACTGCCATCAAAGCACTTGGTGATCGTCCGCTTTATGTTGAAAAGTTCGTTCCTTTCTC
CATGGAAATTGCAGTGATGGTAGTACGCAGTTTAGACGGAAAAGTTTATGCTTATCCTACAACTGAGACC
ATTCAAAAGGATAATGTTTGTCATTTAGTATATGCCCCTGCTCGTCTTCCCTTCTCAATTCAACAGCGTG
CTCAAACCCTTGCCATGGATGCGGTGCGCACTTTTGAAGGCGCTGGTATATATGGTGTAGAGATGTTTGT
TTTGCAAGATGGTGAGACCATTTTACTCAACGAAATTGCTCCTCGGCCTCACAATTCAGGTCACTACACC
ATTGAAGCTTGCCCAACTTCTCAGTTTGAAGCTCACTTACGGGCCATATGTGGTCTTCCTTTCAGCGAAA
TCAACACCCAACTCTCGACTTCCACAACTCATGCGTTGATGGTAAATATTTTAGGTACTGATGATCCTGA
TTATGTTTCAAAGATCGCTAAACGTTCTCTGTCCATTCCCGGTGCAACTTTGCATCTTTATGGTAAAGCT
GAATCTAGAAAGGGTCGCAAGATGGGACACGTTACCATCATTTCTGATTCACCTCAAGAATGTGAACGTA
GGTATCAGATGCTTCTTGACGTCAAAGATCCTGTCGAATCACCTGTTGTTGGTATTATCATGGGTTCGGA
TTCTGATTTAAGCAAGATGAAAGATGCTGCCGTCATTTTAGATGAATTCAAGGTGCCTTACGAACTTACT
ATTGTTTCAGCTCACCGCACACCAGATCGCATGGTTACTTATGCTCGTACCGCAGCTTCAAGAGGGTTGC
GTGTGATTATTGCTGGTGCTGGTGGTGCCGCTCATTTGCCTGGTATGGTTGCTGCAATGACACCTCTTCC
AGTAATCGGCGTTCCTGTAAAAGGAAGCACTCTTGACGGAGTTGACTCTCTTCACTCTATTGTTCAGATG
CCTCGAGGTGTCCCTGTCGCCACTGTTGCTATCAATAATAGCCAAAATGCCGGTATTTTAGCCTGTCGTA
TACTTGCTACATTTCAACCCTCCCTTTTGGCTGCTATGGAGAGCTTTATGGACAATATGAAAGAGATTGT
TTTAGAAAAGGCTGATAAATTAGAAAAAGTTGGTTGGAAAAATTATTCTGCATAGGCGACCATAGACATA
ACTGTTAAATGATTTTGCTTGCTTTTTGTTTTAAATAATATTTTATTTTGAAATTCTAGATTGTAAAATG
TATTCTAAAAAGTGATTAAAAATTAAAAATAAAAACCCCCCGAATAATGTGCTGCGACGCAGCTAGGGCG
GTGTGAAATACCGCACAGATGCGTAAGGAGAAAATACCGCATCAGGAAATTGTAAGCGTTAATATTTTGT
TAAAATTCGCGTTAAATTTTTGTTAAATCAGCTCATTTTTTAACCAATAGGCCGAAATCGGCAAAATCCC
TTATAAATCAAAAGAATAGACCGAGATAGGGT
[37 nt withheld, positions 2833-2869]
AAAGAACGTGGACTCCAACGTCAAAGG
[49 nt withheld, positions 2897-2945]
T
[91 nt withheld, positions 2947-3037]
G
[124 nt withheld, positions 3039-3162]
CCATTCGCCATTCAGGCTGCGCAACTGTTGGGAAGGGCGATCGGTGCGGGCCTCTTCGCTATTACGCCAG
CTGGCGAAAGGGGGATGTGCTGCAAGGCGATTAAGTTGGGTAACGCCAGGGTTTTCCCAGTCACGACGTT
GTAAAACGACGGCCAGTGAGCGCGCGTAATACGACTCACTATAGGGCGAATTGGTTAAGATCCACTTTCA
CATTTAAGTTGTTTTTCTAATCCGCATATGATCAATTCAAGGCCGAATAAGAAGGCTGGCTCTGCACCTT
GGTGATCAAATAATTCGATAGCTTGTCGTAATAATGGCGGCATACTATCAGTAGTAGGTGTTTCCCTTTC
TTCTTTAGCGACTTGATGCTCTTGATCTTCCAATACGCAACCTAAAGTAAAATGCCCCACAGCGCTGAGT
GCATATAATGCATTCTCTAGTGAAAAACCTTGTTGGCATAAAAAGGCTAATTGATTTTCGAGAGTTTCAT
ACTGTTTTTCTGTAGGCCGTGTACCTAAATGTACTTTTGCTCCATCGCGATGACTTAGTAAAGCACATCT
AAAACTTTTAGCGTTATTACGTAAAAAATCTTGCCAGCTTTCCCCTTCTAAAGGGCAAAAGTGAGTATGG
TGCCTATCTAACATCTCAATGGCTAAGGCGTCGAGCAAAGCCCGCTTATTTTTTACATGCCAATACAATG
TAGGCTGCTCTACACCTAGCTTCTGGGCGAGTTTACGGGTTGTTAAACCTTCGATTCCGACCTCATTAAG
CAGCTCTAATGCGCTGTTAATCACTTTACTTTTATCTAATCTAGACATATGAATTCGGGGCCGCGGAGGC
TGGATCGGTCCCGGTGTCTTCTATGGAGGTCAAAACAGCGTGGATGGCGTCTCCAGGCGATCTGACGGTT
CACTAAACGAGCTCTGCTTATATAGACCTCCCACCGTACACGCCTACCGCCCATTTGCGTCAATGGGGCG
GAGTTGTTACGACATTTTGGAAAGTCCCGTTGATTTTGGTGCCAAAACAAACTCCCATTGACGTCAATGG
GGTGGAGACTTGGAAATCCCCGTGAGTCAAACCGCTATCCACGCCCATTGATGTACTGCCAAAACCGCAT
CACCATGGTAATAGCGATGACTAATACGTAGATGTACTGCCAAGTAGGAAAGTCCCATAAGGTCATGTAC
TGGGCATAATGCCAGGCGGGCCATTTACCGTCATTGACGTCAATAGGGGGCGTACTTGGCATATGATACA
CTTGATGTACTGCCAAGTGGGCAGTTTACCGTAAATACTCCACCCATTGACGTCAATGGAAAGTCCCTAT
TGGCGTTACTATGGGAACATACGTCATTATTGACGTCAATGGGCGGGGGTCGTTGGGCGGTCAGCCAGGC
GGGCCATTTACCGTAAGTTATGTAACGCGGAACTCCATATATGGGCTATGAACTAATGACCCCGTAATTG
ATTACTATTAATAACTAGTCAATAATCAATGTCAACATGGCGGTAATGTTGGACATGAGCCAATATAAAT
GTACATATTATGATATGGATACAACGTATGCAATGGGCCAAGCTCCTCGACCCCCCGGGCCCCATCTCTT
GCCCCTTCTAAGCTCGCTGGACTCGCACATTGGCTACGGTGGCTCGCGTCGCTCGCTTGGTCGCTCCTTC
AACGTACCCTAACGTTCCGGTTAACGATTCTTAAAGAAGCGACCAATTTGTTCCACCGGCTTCTGTGGGC
TCAGGGGCATGTCATGGAAGATTGAGAGGATCGGCGCTTCCTCCAGGTATATATAGAGTGTCCCTATCAG
TGATAGAGACTTGTTTCAGTAAGAATCAATTAGTATTCTACAGTAAACATCGGGCCGCTCGGGCCGCTAG
CATGAGTAAAGGAGAAGAACTTTTCACTGGAGTTGTCCCAATTCTTGTTGAATTAGATGGTGATGTTAAT
GGGCACAAATTTTCTGTCAGTGGAGAGGGTGAAGGTGATGCAACATACGGAAAACTTACCCTTAAATTTA
TTTGCACTACTGGAAAACTACCTGTTCCATGGCCAACACTTGTCACTACTTTGGGTTATGGTCTAATGTG
CTTTGCTAGATACCCAGATCATATGAAACGGCATGACTTTTTCAAGAGTGCCATGCCCGAAGGTTATGTA
CAGGAAAGAACTATATTTTTCAAAGATGACGGGAACTACAAGACACGTGCTGAAGTCAAGTTTGAAGGTG
ATACCCTTGTTAATAGAATCGAGTTAAAAGGTATTGATTTTAAAGAAGATGGAAACATTCTTGGACACAA
ATTGGAATACAACTATAACTCACACAATGTATACATCATGGCAGACAAACAAAAGAATGGAATCAAAGTT
AACTTCAAAATTAGACACAACATTGAAGATGGAAGCGTTCAACTAGCAGACCATTATCAACAAAATACTC
CAATTGGCGATGGCCCTGTCCTTTTACCAGACAACCATTACCTGTCCTATCAATCTAAGCTTTCGAAAGA
TCCCAACGAAAAGAGAGACCACATGGTCCTTCTTGAGTTTGTAACAGCTGCTGGGATTACACATGGCATG
GATGAACTATACAAAAGATCTTAACGCGCCACTTCTAAATAAGCGAATTTCTTATGATTTATGATTTTTA
TTATTAAATAAGTTATAAAAAAAATAAGTGTATACAAATTTTAAAGTGACTCTTAGGTTTTAAAACGAAA
ATTCTTATTCTTGAGTAACTCTTTCCTGTAGGTCAGGTTGCTTTCTCAGGTATAGTATGAGGTCGCTCTT
ATTGACCACACCTCTACCGGCAGATCCGCTAGGGATAACAGGGTAATATGTTTAGCTTGCCTCGTCCCCG
CCGGGTCACCCGGCCAGCGACATGGAGGCCCAGAATACCCTCCTTGACAGTCTTGACGTGCGCAGCTCAG
GGGCATGATGTGACTGTCGCCCGTACATTTAGCCCATACATCCCCATGTATAATCATTTGCATCCATACA
TTTTGATGGCCGCACGGCGCGAAGCAAAAATTACGGCTCCTCGCTGCGGACCTGCGAGCAGGGAAACGCT
CCCCTCACAGACGCGTTGAATTGTCCCCACGCCGCGCCCCTGTAGAGAAATATAAAAGGTTAGGATTTGC
CACTGAGGTTCTTCTTTCATATACTTCCTTTTAAAATCTTGCTAGGATACAGTTCTCACATCACATCCGA
ACATAAACAACCATGGGTAAAAAGCCTGAACTCACCGCGACGTCTGTCGAGAAGTTTCTGATCGAAAAGT
TCGACAGCGTCTCCGACCTGATGCGGCTCTCGGAGGGCGAAGAATCTCGTGCTTTCAGCTTCGATGTAGG
AGGGCGTGGATATGTCCTGCGGGTAAATAGCTGCGCCGATGGTTTCTACAAAGATCGTTATGTTTATCGG
CACTTTGCATCGGCCGCGCTCCCGATTCCGGAAGTGCTTGACATTGGGGAATTCAGCGAGAGCCTGACCT
ATTGCATCTCCCGCCGTGCACAGGGTGTCACGTTGCAAGACCTGCCTGAAACCGAACTGCCCGCTGTTCT
GCAGCCGGTCGCGGAGGCCATGGATGCGATCGCTGCGGCCGATCTTAGCCAGACGAGCGGGTTCGGCCCA
TTCGGACCGCAAGGAATCGGTCAATACACTACATGGCGTGATTTCATATGCGCGATTGCTGATCCCCATG
TGTATCACTGGCAAACTGTGATGGACGACACCGTCGGTGCGTCCGTCGCGCAGGCTCTCGATGAGCTGAT
GCTTTGGGCCGAGGACTGCCCCGAAGTCCGGCACCTCGTGCACGCGGATTTCGGCTCCAACAATGTCCTG
ACGGACAATGGCCGCATAACAGCGGTCATTGACTGGAGCGAGGCGATGTTCGGGGATTCCCAATACGAGG
TCGCCAACATCTTCTTCTGGAGGCCGTGGTTGGCTTGTATGGAGCAGCAGACGCGCTACTTCGAGCGGAG
GCATCCGGAGCTTGCAGGATCGCCGCGGCTCCGGGCGTATATGCTCCGCATTGGTCTTGACCAACTCTAT
CAGAGCTTGGTTGACGGCAATTTCGATGATGCAGCTTGGGCGCAGGGTCGATGCGACGCAATCGTCCGAT
CCGGAGCCGGGACTGTCGGGCGTACACAAATCGCCCGCAGAAGCGCGGCCGTCTGGACCGATGGCTGTGT
AGAAGTACTCGCCGATAGTGGAAACCGACGCCCCAGCACTCGTCCGAGGGCAAAGGAATAATCAGTACTG
ACAATAAAAAGATTCTTGTTTTCAAGAACTTGTCATTTGTATAGTTTTTTTATATTGTAGTTGTTCTATT
TTAATCAAATGTTAGCGTGATTTATATTTTTTTTCGCCTCGACATCATCTGCCCAGATGCGAAGTTAAGT
GCGCAGAAAGTAATATCATGCGTCAATCGTATGTGAATGCTGGTCGCTATACTGCTGTCGATTCGATACT
AACGCCGCCATCCACCTGCAGGTAATCACGTGCCAGCTTTTGTTCCCTTTAGTGAGGGTTAATTGCGCGC
TTGGCGTAATCATGGTCATAGCTGTTTCCTGTGTGAAATTGTTATCCGCTCACAATTCCACACAACATAC
GAGCCGGAAGCATAAAGTGTAAAGCCTGGGGTGCCTAATGAGTGAGCTAACTCACATTAATTGCGTTGCG
CTCACTGCCCGCTTTCCAGTCGGGAAACCTGTCGTGCCAGCTGCATTAATGAATCGGCCAACGCGCGGGG
AGAGGCGGTTTGCGTATTGGGCGCTCTTCCGCTTCCTCGCTCACTGACTCGCTGCGCTCGGTCGTTCGGC
TGCGGCGAGCGGTATCAGCTCACTCAAAGGCGGTAATACGGTTATCCACAGAATCAGGGGATAACGCAGG
AAAGAACATGTGAGCAAAAGGCCAGCAAAAGGCCAGGAACCGTAAAAAGGCCGCGTTGCTGGCGTTTTTC
CATAGGCTCCGCCCCCCTGACGAGCATCACAAAAATCGACGCTCAAGTCAGAGGTGGCGAAACCCGACAG
GACTATAAAGATACCAGGCGTTTCCCCCTGGAAGCTCCCTCGTGCGCTCTCCTGTTCCGACCCTGCCGCT
TACCGGATACCTGTCCGCCTTTCTCCCTTCGGGAAGCGTGGCGCTTTCTCATAGCTCACGCTGTAGGTAT
CTCAGTTCGGTGTAGGTCGTTCGCTCCAAGCTGGGCTGTGTGCACGAACCCCCCGTTCAGCCCGACCGCT
GCGCCTTATCCGGTAACTATCGTCTTGAGTCCAACCCGGTAAGACACGACTTATCGCCACTGGCAGCAGC
CACTGGTAACAGGATTAGCAGAGCGAGGTATGTAGGCGGTGCTACAGAGTTCTTGAAGTGGTGGCCTAAC
TACGGCTACACTAGAAGAACAGTATTTGGTATCTGCGCTCTGCTGAAGCCAGTTACCTTCGGAAAAAGAG
TTGGTAGCTCTTGATCCGGCAAACAAACCACCGCTGGTAGCGGTGGTTTTTTTGTTTGCAAGCAGCAGAT
TACGCGCAGAAAAAAAGGATCTCAAGAAGATCCTTTGATCTTTTCTACGGGGTCTGACGCTCAGTGGAAC
GAAAACTCACGTTAAGGGATTTTGGTCATGAGATTATCAAAAAGGATCTTCACCTAGATCCTTTTAAATT
AAAAATGAAGTTTTAAATCAATCTAAAGTATATATGAGTAAACTTGGTCTGACAGTTACCAATGCTTAAT
CAGTGAGGCACCTATCTCAGCGATCTGTCTATTTCGTTCATCCATAGTTGCCTGACTCCCCGTCGTGTAG
ATAACTACGATACGGGAGGGCTTACCATCTGGCCCCAGTGCTGCAATGATACCGCGAGACCCACGCTCAC
CGGCTCCAGATTTATCAGCAATAAACCAGCCAGCCGGAAGGGCCGAGCGCAGAAGTGGTCCTGCAACTTT
ATCCGCCTCCATCCAGTCTATTAATTGTTGCCGGGAAGCTAGAGTAAGTAGTTCGCCAGTTAATAGTTTG
CGCAACGTTGTTGCCATTGCTACAGGCATCGTGGTGTCACGCTCGTCGTTTGGTATGGCTTCATTCAGCT
CCGGTTCCCAACGATCAAGGCGAGTTACATGATCCCCCATGTTGTGCAAAAAAGCGGTTAGCTCCTTCGG
TCCTCCGATCGTTGTCAGAAGTAAGTTGGCCGCAGTGTTATCACTCATGGTTATGGCAGCACTGCATAAT
TCTCTTACTGTCATGCCATCCGTAAGATGCTTTTCTGTGACTGGTGAGTACTCAACCAAGTCATTCTGAG
AATAGTGTATGCGGCGACCGAGTTGCTCTTGCCCGGCGTCAATACGGGATAATACCGCGCCACATAGCAG
AACTTTAAAAGTGCTCATCATTGGAAAACGTTCTTCGGGGCGAAAACTCTCAAGGATCTTACCGCTGTTG
AGATCCAGTTCGATGTAACCCACTCGTGCACCCAACTGATCTTCAGCATCTTTTACTTTCACCAGCGTTT
CTGGGTGAGCAAAAACAGGAAGGCAAAATGCCGCAAAAAAGGGAATAAGGGCGACACGGAAATGTTGAAT
ACTCATACTCTTCCTTTTTCAATATTATTGAAGCATTTATCAGGGTTATTGTCTCATGAGCGGATACATA
TTTGAATGTATTTAGAAAAATAAACAAATAGGGGTTCCGCGCACATTTCCCCGAAAAGTGCCACCTGACG
TCTAAGAAACCATTATTATCATGACATTAACCTATAAAAATAGGCGTATCACGAGGCCCTTTCGTC
